Addgene plasmid #163883: pFlox_N-Nipbl_Neo_FKBPF36V_mScarlet
Purpose: Acute Depletion NIPBL-mScarlet
Depositing lab: Cornelis Murre. Publication: Calcium signaling instructs NIPBL recruitment at active enhancers and promoters via distinct mechanisms to reconstruct genome compartmentalization. Zhu Y, Denholtz M, Lu H, Murre C. Genes Dev. 2021 Jan 1;35(1-2):65-81. doi: 10.1101/gad.343475.120. Epub 2020 Dec 17. PubMed 33334824.
Backbone
  Vector backbone: pflox
  Vector type: Mammalian Expression
Growth in bacteria
  Bacterial resistance: Ampicillin, 100 μg/mL
  Growth temperature: 37°C
  Growth strain: DH5alpha
  Copy number: High Copy
Gene/Insert
  Gene/Insert name: Nipbl
  Species: M. musculus (mouse)
  Entrez Gene: Nipbl (a.k.a. Idn3)
  Cloning method: Gibson Cloning
Terms and licenses: Academic/Nonprofit Terms; Industry Terms: Not Available to Industry
How to cite: pFlox_N-Nipbl_Neo_FKBPF36V_mScarlet was a gift from Cornelis Murre (Addgene plasmid # 163883 ; http://n2t.net/addgene:163883 ; RRID:Addgene_163883)
