[The description below was written by a language model from this plasmid's Addgene catalogue record and pLannotate feature annotations shown in this document.]
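Description:
pFlox_N-Nipbl_Neo_FKBPF36V_mScarlet is a 7.3 kb plasmid built by Gibson assembly on the pflox backbone, which the feature table shows to be pBluescript-like. It carries a high-copy ColE1/pUC origin, an ampicillin resistance gene with its bla promoter, lac promoter/operator remnants, a T3 promoter, and fragments of the multiple cloning site and lacZα. It is catalogued as a mammalian expression vector. However, no mammalian promoter, polyadenylation signal or loxP site is annotated, and the name and layout fit better with a donor or targeting template for modifying the N-terminus of the mouse Nipbl locus.

The annotated payload is a same-strand series of coding elements: a neomycin phosphotransferase gene (neo, for G418 selection in mammalian cells), a partial HA epitope tag, the F36V mutant of FKBP12 (annotated as DmrB), and the red fluorescent protein mScarlet-I. FKBP12-F36V is the degron used in the dTAG approach. It binds synthetic bifunctional ligands that do not bind wild-type FKBP and that recruit an E3 ligase, so the fused protein is rapidly degraded. Fusing this cassette to NIPBL, a cohesin-loading factor, would give a protein that can be tracked by red fluorescence or the HA tag and removed on demand, which matches the stated purpose of acute depletion of NIPBL-mScarlet.

No Nipbl sequence is annotated. The unannotated stretches of roughly 1 kb upstream of neo and 1.7 kb downstream of mScarlet-I may hold Nipbl homology sequence, but the record does not confirm this. It also does not say how neo is expressed or separated from the tagged protein.
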