Features (pLannotate 1.2.2; 17 found; start..end, strand, type, name):
      5..155     -  CDS            lacZα (fragment): LacZα fragment of β-galactosidase; lacZ fragment
   1114..1905    +  CDS            neo: KKA2_KLEPN - Also known as kan, nptII. Experimental evidence at protein level: Swiss-Prot protein existence level 1. Resistance to kanamycin, neomycin, paromomycin, ribostamycin, butirosin and gentamicin B. From Klebsiella pneumoniae.
   2002..2028    +  CDS            3xHA (fragment): three tandem HA epitope tags
   2038..2358    +  CDS            DmrB: F36V mutant of FK506-binding protein FKBP12 binds synthetic ligands that do not bind wild-type FKBP
   2389..3084    +  CDS            mScarlet-I: mScarlet-I is a basic (constitutively fluorescent) red fluorescent protein published in 2016, derived from synthetic construct. It is reported to be a rapidly-maturing monomer with moderate acid sensitivity.
   4761..4783    -  misc_feature   MCS (fragment): pBluescript multiple cloning site
   4783..4812    -  misc_feature   MCS (fragment): pBluescript multiple cloning site
   4825..4843    -  promoter       T3 promoter: promoter for bacteriophage T3 RNA polymerase
   4888..4904    -  protein_bind   lac operator: The lac repressor binds to the lac operator to inhibit transcription in E. coli. This inhibition can be relieved by adding lactose or isopropyl-β-D-thiogalactopyranoside (IPTG). lac repressor encoded by lacI
   4912..4942    -  promoter       lac promoter: promoter for the E. coli lac operon
   4957..4978    -  protein_bind   CAP binding site: CAP binding activates transcription in the presence of cAMP. E. coli catabolite activator protein
   4991..5083    -  CDS            lacI (fragment): lac repressor; lacI; The lac repressor binds to the lac operator to inhibit transcription in E. coli. This inhibition can be relieved by adding lactose or isopropyl-β-D-thiogalactopyranoside (IPTG).
   5266..5854    -  rep_origin     ori: high-copy-number ColE1/pMB1/pBR322/pUC origin of replication
   6025..6885    -  CDS            AmpR: β-lactamase; bla; confers resistance to ampicillin, carbenicillin, and related antibiotics
   6886..6990    -  promoter       AmpR promoter: bla
   7085..7120    +  CDS            rop (fragment): Rop protein, which maintains plasmids at low copy number; rop
   7222..7321    +  misc_feature   bom (fragment): basis of mobility region from pBR322
>Addgene plasmid #163883 | pFlox_N-Nipbl_Neo_FKBPF36V_mScarlet | addgene full sequence | sequence record 323478 | Addgene NGS Result
GCCATTCGCCATTCAGGCTGCGCAACTGTTGGGAAGGGCGATCGGTGCGGGCCTCTTCGCTATTACGCCA
GCTGGCGAAAGGGGGATGTGCTGCAAGGCGATTAAGTTGGGTAACGCCAGGGTTTTCCCAGTCACGACGT
TGTAAAACGACGGCCGCGGCGGCCGCACTAGTGGCCGCGGCGGCCGCACTAGTGGCCGCGGCGGCCGCAG
CTTGCCTGCAGGTCGACCAGACTCTTGTGCTGAGGGAAAGATCCTAGTTCCGCAGATTATCTTCTGATCT
GCACACACATCAGTCATAGCAGGCACACAACAATACACGTGGACACTAAGTGAACAAATAGTAACAAATT
ACAAATGGGGCAGGGGAGGAGGAGGGACATATCAAGTGTGTCACAAAGGAATATACAGCAATTTACTGAG
AAAATATTGGGCAATAAATGTCATAAATTCAGTTATCCTAAGGTAAAATGGCTGTGGAATGAAAGTGTTC
TTGAATTGTAGGATTTAGAAGAGAGGAGAATAAAAGTCTCACACTGCAAACCACAAGGATCCAAAAGAAT
CTGAAGAGATACTCTTGGTAGGAGGGGCAAGTCCATTTAGAGAGTAAAAAGGGAACTAGACAAGAAATTG
AAGCCAGATTATTAAGTAAAAATTTTATTGTATTTAGAGTTTAGAAAGAGTACCCTGCCCTAGCAGTATA
TACACCAGAAGTTAAGAAACAAGATTCTGGAGCTAGATTGTGTCATTAGAATTACAGCTCCAGTAGTTAC
TTTAAACTCACTGTAATTTTCTCATTAGTAAAATGCAGAAAAGAGTAATACTCTGCTGTACCTGGGTTGT
TGTGAGACCTAAATCTTAATGTATACAAAGCATTTTGCAGTGTTTAATGTATGGCACATGCTTGTTAAAC
ACATTGAACAAATAGAAGCTAAGAGTTTTGTTTCTAAATGAATAAGTATCTCTCTGCTACTCATATATTT
GACAAAGTTCTACAAATAATTATATGGTTTTCTTTGTGTGTGTTGCAGAGTTTGGGAAATGGAAAGTAAT
GACAGCTGGCACCTGAACTAAATACTTTCATAGACAACACCATTCCAGAACTTCAGGGTCGACATGATTG
AACAAGATGGATTGCACGCAGGTTCTCCGGCCGCTTGGGTGGAGAGGCTATTCGGCTATGACTGGGCACA
ACAGACAATCGGCTGCTCTGATGCCGCCGTGTTCCGGCTGTCAGCGCAGGGGCGCCCGGTTCTTTTTGTC
AAGACCGACCTGTCCGGTGCCCTGAATGAACTGCAGGACGAGGCAGCGCGGCTATCGTGGCTGGCCACGA
CGGGCGTTCCTTGCGCAGCTGTGCTCGACGTTGTCACTGAAGCGGGAAGGGACTGGCTGCTATTGGGCGA
AGTGCCGGGGCAGGATCTCCTGTCATCTCACCTTGCTCCTGCCGAGAAAGTATCCATCATGGCTGATGCA
ATGCGGCGGCTGCATACGCTTGATCCGGCTACCTGCCCATTCGACCACCAAGCGAAACATCGCATCGAGC
GAGCACGTACTCGGATGGAAGCCGGTCTTGTCGATCAGGATGATCTGGACGAAGAGCATCAGGGGCTCGC
GCCAGCCGAACTGTTCGCCAGGCTCAAGGCGCGCATGCCCGACGGCGAGGATCTCGTCGTGACCCATGGC
GATGCCTGCTTGCCGAATATCATGGTGGAAAATGGCCGCTTTTCTGGATTCATCGACTGTGGCCGGCTGG
GTGTGGCGGACCGCTATCAGGACATAGCGTTGGCTACCCGTGATATTGCTGAAGAGCTTGGCGGCGAATG
GGCTGACCGCTTCCTCGTGCTTTACGGTATCGCCGCTCCCGATTCGCAGCGCATCGCCTTCTATCGCCTT
CTTGACGAGTTCTTCGGTTCCGGAGCTACTAACTTCAGCCTGCTGAAGCAGGCTGGAGACGTGGAGGAGA
ACCCTGGACCTTACCCCTACGACGTGCCCGACTACGCCGGCTACCCATACGATGTTCCAGATTACGCTGG
AAGCGGAGGAGTGCAGGTGGAAACCATCTCCCCAGGAGACGGGCGCACCTTCCCCAAGCGCGGCCAGACC
TGCGTGGTGCACTACACCGGGATGCTTGAAGATGGAAAGAAAGTTGATTCCTCCCGGGACAGAAACAAGC
CCTTTAAGTTTATGCTAGGCAAGCAGGAGGTGATCCGAGGCTGGGAAGAAGGGGTTGCCCAGATGAGTGT
GGGTCAGAGAGCCAAACTGACTATATCTCCAGATTATGCCTATGGTGCCACTGGGCACCCAGGCATCATC
CCACCACATGCCACTCTCGTCTTCGATGTGGAGCTTCTAAAACTGGAAGGTGGAGGCGGGAGTGGAGGTG
GAGGATCGATGGTGAGCAAGGGCGAGGCAGTGATCAAGGAGTTCATGCGGTTCAAGGTGCACATGGAGGG
CTCCATGAACGGCCACGAGTTCGAGATCGAGGGCGAGGGCGAGGGCCGCCCCTACGAGGGCACCCAGACC
GCCAAGCTGAAGGTGACCAAGGGTGGCCCCCTGCCCTTCTCCTGGGACATCCTGTCCCCTCAGTTCATGT
ACGGCTCCAGGGCCTTCATCAAGCACCCCGCCGACATCCCCGACTACTATAAGCAGTCCTTCCCCGAGGG
CTTCAAGTGGGAGCGCGTGATGAACTTCGAGGACGGCGGCGCCGTGACCGTGACCCAGGACACCTCCCTG
GAGGACGGCACCCTGATCTACAAGGTGAAGCTCCGCGGCACCAACTTCCCTCCTGACGGCCCCGTAATGC
AGAAGAAGACAATGGGCTGGGAAGCGTCCACCGAGCGGTTGTACCCCGAGGACGGCGTGCTGAAGGGCGA
CATTAAGATGGCCCTGCGCCTGAAGGACGGCGGCCGCTACCTGGCGGACTTCAAGACCACCTACAAGGCC
AAGAAGCCCGTGCAGATGCCCGGCGCCTACAACGTGGACCGCAAGTTGGACATCACCTCCCACAACGAGG
ACTACACCGTGGTGGAACAGTACGAACGCTCCGAGGGCCGCCACTCCACCGGCGGCATGGACGAGCTGTA
CAAGGGTGGCGGTGGCTCGGGCGGTGGTGGGTCGGGTGGCGGCGGATCTGGTACCAATGGGGATATGCCC
CATGTCCCCATAACTACGCTTGCGGGGATTGCTAGTCTTACGGACCGTAAGTTTGCATAATTTTCCTAAG
TTCTTTACTTTGCTAATACTCATTTTTAGAGACAAAAAATTACCTTTAATGTCACATATAACAGAAAATA
TGTATTTGATTAGTGTGGGGGGAGTAGCAAAATTAATGTTTCCACCTAATACATAAATTTAATTTCTTCA
TCCTTCTGTGAACTCCTAAAGAAATGATAGTGTGATAATTTTTATAAAGACCTTAAAAATCAATAAGGAC
TTTAGAAAAATGACACAAAGCTTTAAGAGATGTTAAAACTTAAATAAACATGGGTTAATAAACAAAACTA
TGGTCTTTTTTTTAAGAAAGCGTTTACAAAAACAGTACCTGAAAGTGTCCTCCAAGAATGAGAAATTGAT
CGCCCACATTACCTAAACTGTAGTGGTCCTGATTTTTTTAATATCAGGTTGAATTGTTAGTTAGAATTTG
TTAACAGGTATGAGATATGTCATCACTATGAGAGCCCACTTTACTCTGAACACTAAGGTATTAAAAATTA
TTGTCAATACTTAGAAATTTAGTTAATAGAAGTTTTAAGGTTCATATTTTGGTAGACACATAACTATTCT
TTTCCTTGGGTAATGGCACAGAGTCTGCCCAAGTGTTTGTCCCTATGTCATCCTCCTTTTAGTATAGGAA
TAGAGATAAAGGAAAGGCCAGAAAAGAAAAAACAAAATGAAAACATAAATACCTTTTTCTTATAGCAGTA
TGTAAGATATGGAACTTTGCAATAATCTATGAAAAAATAACTTCCAGAACTGTTTTCAACTGTGCTCAGA
ATCCCTCCCTGGGTTTTGTTTTTGTGTATTTTCAGTCGAGTGTAAGACACTTGTATCACTAGAAAGTAGG
TGGTTGGATTATCCTAAATCTGCAGGGAAACTTTGAAACATGTTTGTTTTTGTTACTCGTTTTAAGGCAA
AAACACAACCTGTATGGATGGAAAATTATATATGCTGCTAGACTTCCCTTTATCTTTTCTGCCTTTTATC
TCTGATATACCTCACATTTTTGATGCTTATCTTCCTGGTAAACTCTGTGAAGTATGGTAATTATACTATG
GGGTCGACTAGAAATTAACCCCAAAACATGATACCTATATTTTAGTTGGGTTTCTTAACCTTTTGGCAAG
TAAACAATTCCTATTAAGTCTACTTACATTAAATAGTGGGATTGAAGCCACAAAATACTCATTTGTTTGT
TTGTTTGTTTGTTTGCTGCTTAGAGTAGAATGGGAGAAAAAAGAGAACTATTTAGGAATTTATGACAAGA
ATTTTGTATTGTTCTTCAGGAATGTTGTACTCTGAGTATTCCACTACTGTGAGCTATTTGTTTCTATATT
CTTAAGCTTTTAAAATTGTATTGCATATCAGTATAATGTGAGTCAGGTATTGTTTTTGACTTATATGTCT
AAGAGTGCTACTGATCTTATAGATAAGCTACTTTCTCACCTTATGTGTCAAAGTCATGATAATAATAATA
AAGTTTTATTTAGTTAATTAAAACAATTTTTAAGCATGAATATAAATCAGCTAGGTACCCTCGAGGTCGA
TCGACGGTATCGATAAGCTTGATCTAGAGCGGCCGCCACCGCGGTGGAGCTCCAGCTTTTGTTCCCTTTA
GTGAGGGTTAATTTCGAGCTTGGCGTAATCATGGTCATAGCTGTTTCCTGTGTGAAATTGTTATCCGCTC
ACAATTCCACACAACATACGAGCCGGAAGCATAAAGTGTAAAGCCTGGGGTGCCTAATGAGTGAGCTAAC
TCACATTAATTGCGTTGCGCTCACTGCCCGCTTTCCAGTCGGGAAACCTGTCGTGCCAGCTGCATTAATG
AATCGGCCAACGCGCGGGGAGAGGCGGTTTGCGTATTGGGCGCTCTTCCGCTTCCTCGCTCACTGACTCG
CTGCGCTCGGTCGTTCGGCTGCGGCGAGCGGTATCAGCTCACTCAAAGGCGGTAATACGGTTATCCACAG
AATCAGGGGATAACGCAGGAAAGAACATGTGAGCAAAAGGCCAGCAAAAGGCCAGGAACCGTAAAAAGGC
CGCGTTGCTGGCGTTTTTCCATAGGCTCCGCCCCCCTGACGAGCATCACAAAAATCGACGCTCAAGTCAG
AGGTGGCGAAACCCGACAGGACTATAAAGATACCAGGCGTTTCCCCCTGGAAGCTCCCTCGTGCGCTCTC
CTGTTCCGACCCTGCCGCTTACCGGATACCTGTCCGCCTTTCTCCCTTCGGGAAGCGTGGCGCTTTCTCA
TAGCTCACGCTGTAGGTATCTCAGTTCGGTGTAGGTCGTTCGCTCCAAGCTGGGCTGTGTGCACGAACCC
CCCGTTCAGCCCGACCGCTGCGCCTTATCCGGTAACTATCGTCTTGAGTCCAACCCGGTAAGACACGACT
TATCGCCACTGGCAGCAGCCACTGGTAACAGGATTAGCAGAGCGAGGTATGTAGGCGGTGCTACAGAGTT
CTTGAAGTGGTGGCCTAACTACGGCTACACTAGAAGAACAGTATTTGGTATCTGCGCTCTGCTGAAGCCA
GTTACCTTCGGAAAAAGAGTTGGTAGCTCTTGATCCGGCAAACAAACCACCGCTGGTAGCGGTGGTTTTT
TTGTTTGCAAGCAGCAGATTACGCGCAGAAAAAAAGGATCTCAAGAAGATCCTTTGATCTTTTCTACGGG
GTCTGACGCTCAGTGGAACGAAAACTCACGTTAAGGGATTTTGGTCATGAGATTATCAAAAAGGATCTTC
ACCTAGATCCTTTTAAATTAAAAATGAAGTTTTAAATCAATCTAAAGTATATATGAGTAAACTTGGTCTG
ACAGTTACCAATGCTTAATCAGTGAGGCACCTATCTCAGCGATCTGTCTATTTCGTTCATCCATAGTTGC
CTGACTCCCCGTCGTGTAGATAACTACGATACGGGAGGGCTTACCATCTGGCCCCAGTGCTGCAATGATA
CCGCGAGACCCACGCTCACCGGCTCCAGATTTATCAGCAATAAACCAGCCAGCCGGAAGGGCCGAGCGCA
GAAGTGGTCCTGCAACTTTATCCGCCTCCATCCAGTCTATTAATTGTTGCCGGGAAGCTAGAGTAAGTAG
TTCGCCAGTTAATAGTTTGCGCAACGTTGTTGCCATTGCTACAGGCATCGTGGTGTCACGCTCGTCGTTT
GGTATGGCTTCATTCAGCTCCGGTTCCCAACGATCAAGGCGAGTTACATGATCCCCCATGTTGTGCAAAA
AAGCGGTTAGCTCCTTCGGTCCTCCGATCGTTGTCAGAAGTAAGTTGGCCGCAGTGTTATCACTCATGGT
TATGGCAGCACTGCATAATTCTCTTACTGTCATGCCATCCGTAAGATGCTTTTCTGTGACTGGTGAGTAC
TCAACCAAGTCATTCTGAGAATAGTGTATGCGGCGACCGAGTTGCTCTTGCCCGGCGTCAATACGGGATA
ATACCGCGCCACATAGCAGAACTTTAAAAGTGCTCATCATTGGAAAACGTTCTTCGGGGCGAAAACTCTC
AAGGATCTTACCGCTGTTGAGATCCAGTTCGATGTAACCCACTCGTGCACCCAACTGATCTTCAGCATCT
TTTACTTTCACCAGCGTTTCTGGGTGAGCAAAAACAGGAAGGCAAAATGCCGCAAAAAAGGGAATAAGGG
CGACACGGAAATGTTGAATACTCATACTCTTCCTTTTTCAATATTATTGAAGCATTTATCAGGGTTATTG
TCTCATGAGCGGATACATATTTGAATGTATTTAGAAAAATAAACAAATAGGGGTTCCGCGCACATTTCCC
CGAAAAGTGCCACCTGACGTCTAAGAAACCATTATTATCATGACATTAACCTATAAAAATAGGCGTATCA
CGAGGCCCTTTCGTCTCGCGCGTTTCGGTGATGACGGTGAAAACCTCTGACACATGCAGCTCCCGGAGAC
GGTCACAGCTTGTCTGTAAGCGGATGCCGGGAGCAGACAAGCCCGTCAGGGCGCGTCAGCGGGTGTTGGC
GGGTGTCGGGGCTGGCTTAACTATGCGGCATCAGAGCAGATTGTACTGAGAGTGCACCATATGCGGTGTG
AAATACCGCACAGATGCGTAAGGAGAAAATACCGCATCAGGC
