LOCUS       Exported 7305 bp ds-DNA circular SYN 01-JAN-2020
DEFINITION  synthetic circular DNA
ACCESSION   .
VERSION     .
KEYWORDS    .
SOURCE      synthetic DNA construct
  ORGANISM  synthetic DNA construct
REFERENCE   1 (bases 1 to 7305)
  AUTHORS   .
  TITLE     Direct Submission
  JOURNAL   Exported Tuesday, Nov 24, 2020 from SnapGene Viewer 5.0.8
            https://www.snapgene.com
FEATURES             Location/Qualifiers
     source          1..7305
                     /organism="synthetic DNA construct"
                     /mol_type="other DNA"
     primer_bind     142..158
                     /label=M13 fwd
                     /note="common sequencing primer, one of multiple similar
                     variants"
     misc_feature    202..1081
                     /label=sali arm
     primer_bind     complement(1064..1101)
                     /label=Primer 1
     primer_bind     complement(1064..1087)
                     /label=Primer 2 Bleo 3'
     CDS             1088..1879
                     /codon_start=1
                     /gene="aph(3')-II (or nptII)"
                     /product="aminoglycoside phosphotransferase from Tn5"
                     /label=NeoR/KanR
                     /note="confers resistance to neomycin, kanamycin, and G418
                     (Geneticin(R))"
                     /translation="MIEQDGLHAGSPAAWVERLFGYDWAQQTIGCSDAAVFRLSAQGRP
                     VLFVKTDLSGALNELQDEAARLSWLATTGVPCAAVLDVVTEAGRDWLLLGEVPGQDLLS
                     SHLAPAEKVSIMADAMRRLHTLDPATCPFDHQAKHRIERARTRMEAGLVDQDDLDEEHQ
                     GLAPAELFARLKARMPDGEDLVVTHGDACLPNIMVENGRFSGFIDCGRLGVADRYQDIA
                     LATRDIAEELGGEWADRFLVLYGIAAPDSQRIAFYRLLDEFF"
     primer_bind     complement(1859..1900)
                     /label=Neo 3' int
     CDS             1889..1945
                     /codon_start=1
                     /product="2A peptide from porcine teschovirus-1
                     polyprotein"
                     /label=P2A
                     /note="Eukaryotic ribosomes fail to insert a peptide bond
                     between the Gly and Pro residues, yielding separate
                     polypeptides."
                     /translation="ATNFSLLKQAGDVEENPGP"
     CDS             1946..1972
                     /codon_start=1
                     /product="HA (human influenza hemagglutinin) epitope tag"
                     /label=HA
                     /translation="YPYDVPDYA"
     CDS             1976..2002
                     /codon_start=1
                     /product="HA (human influenza hemagglutinin) epitope tag"
                     /label=HA
                     /translation="YPYDVPDYA"
     CDS             2012..2332
                     /codon_start=1
                     /product="F36V mutant of FK506-binding protein FKBP12"
                     /label=FKBP-V
                     /note="binds synthetic ligands that do not bind wild-type
                     FKBP"
                     /translation="GVQVETISPGDGRTFPKRGQTCVVHYTGMLEDGKKVDSSRDRNKP
                     FKFMLGKQEVIRGWEEGVAQMSVGQRAKLTISPDYAYGATGHPGIIPPHATLVFDVELL
                     KLE"
     CDS             2363..3058
                     /codon_start=1
                     /product="bright monomeric red fluorescent protein evolved
                     from a synthetic template (Bindels et al., 2016)"
                     /label=mScarlet-I
                     /note="matures faster than mScarlet"
                     /translation="MVSKGEAVIKEFMRFKVHMEGSMNGHEFEIEGEGEGRPYEGTQTA
                     KLKVTKGGPLPFSWDILSPQFMYGSRAFIKHPADIPDYYKQSFPEGFKWERVMNFEDGG
                     AVTVTQDTSLEDGTLIYKVKLRGTNFPPDGPVMQKKTMGWEASTERLYPEDGVLKGDIK
                     MALRLKDGGRYLADFKTTYKAKKPVQMPGAYNVDRKLDITSHNEDYTVVEQYERSEGRH
                     STGGMDELYK"
     primer_bind     2902..2922
                     /label=mcherry int5' seq
     primer_bind     3090..3127
                     /label=Primer 2
     misc_feature    3110..4717
                     /label=kpni arm
     CDS             3110..3170
                     /codon_start=1
                     /translation="NGDMPHVPITTLAGIASLTD"
     promoter        complement(4808..4826)
                     /label=T3 promoter
                     /note="promoter for bacteriophage T3 RNA polymerase"
     primer_bind     complement(4847..4863)
                     /label=M13 rev
                     /note="common sequencing primer, one of multiple similar
                     variants"
     protein_bind    4871..4887
                     /label=lac operator
                     /bound_moiety="lac repressor encoded by lacI"
                     /note="The lac repressor binds to the lac operator to
                     inhibit transcription in E. coli. This inhibition can be
                     relieved by adding lactose or
                     isopropyl-beta-D-thiogalactopyranoside (IPTG)."
     promoter        complement(4895..4925)
                     /label=lac promoter
                     /note="promoter for the E. coli lac operon"
     protein_bind    4940..4961
                     /label=CAP binding site
                     /bound_moiety="E. coli catabolite activator protein"
                     /note="CAP binding activates transcription in the presence
                     of cAMP."
     rep_origin      complement(5249..5837)
                     /direction=LEFT
                     /label=ori
                     /note="high-copy-number ColE1/pMB1/pBR322/pUC origin of
                     replication"
     CDS             complement(6008..6868)
                     /codon_start=1
                     /gene="bla"
                     /product="beta-lactamase"
                     /label=AmpR
                     /note="confers resistance to ampicillin, carbenicillin, and
                     related antibiotics"
                     /translation="MSIQHFRVALIPFFAAFCLPVFAHPETLVKVKDAEDQLGARVGYI
                     ELDLNSGKILESFRPEERFPMMSTFKVLLCGAVLSRIDAGQEQLGRRIHYSQNDLVEYS
                     PVTEKHLTDGMTVRELCSAAITMSDNTAANLLLTTIGGPKELTAFLHNMGDHVTRLDRW
                     EPELNEAIPNDERDTTMPVAMATTLRKLLTGELLTLASRQQLIDWMEADKVAGPLLRSA
                     LPAGWFIADKSGAGERGSRGIIAALGPDGKPSRIVVIYTTGSQATMDERNRQIAEIGAS
                     LIKHW"
     promoter        complement(6869..6973)
                     /gene="bla"
                     /label=AmpR promoter
ORIGIN
        1 gccattcgcc attcaggctg cgcaactgtt gggaagggcg atcggtgcgg gcctcttcgc
       61 tattacgcca gctggcgaaa gggggatgtg ctgcaaggcg attaagttgg gtaacgccag
      121 ggttttccca gtcacgacgt tgtaaaacga cggccagtgc cactagtggc cgcggcggcc
      181 gcagcttgcc tgcaggtcga ccagactctt gtgctgaggg aaagatccta gttccgcaga
      241 ttatcttctg atctgcacac acatcagtca tagcaggcac acaacaatac acgtggacac
      301 taagtgaaca aatagtaaca aattacaaat ggggcagggg aggaggaggg acatatcaag
      361 tgtgtcacaa aggaatatac agcaatttac tgagaaaata ttgggcaata aatgtcataa
      421 attcagttat cctaaggtaa aatggctgtg gaatgaaagt gttcttgaat tgtaggattt
      481 agaagagagg agaataaaag tctcacactg caaaccacaa ggatccaaaa gaatctgaag
      541 agatactctt ggtaggaggg gcaagtccat ttagagagta aaaagggaac tagacaagaa
      601 attgaagcca gattattaag taaaaatttt attgtattta gagtttagaa agagtaccct
      661 gccctagcag tatatacacc agaagttaag aaacaagatt ctggagctag attgtgtcat
      721 tagaattaca gctccagtag ttactttaaa ctcactgtaa ttttctcatt agtaaaatgc
      781 agaaaagagt aatactctgc tgtacctggg ttgttgtgag acctaaatct taatgtatac
      841 aaagcatttt gcagtgttta atgtatggca catgcttgtt aaacacattg aacaaataga
      901 agctaagagt tttgtttcta aatgaataag tatctctctg ctactcatat atttgacaaa
      961 gttctacaaa taattatatg gttttctttg tgtgtgttgc agagtttggg aaatggaaag
     1021 taatgacagc tggcacctga actaaatact ttcatagaca acaccattcc agaacttcag
     1081 ggtcgacatg attgaacaag atggattgca cgcaggttct ccggccgctt gggtggagag
     1141 gctattcggc tatgactggg cacaacagac aatcggctgc tctgatgccg ccgtgttccg
     1201 gctgtcagcg caggggcgcc cggttctttt tgtcaagacc gacctgtccg gtgccctgaa
     1261 tgaactgcag gacgaggcag cgcggctatc gtggctggcc acgacgggcg ttccttgcgc
     1321 agctgtgctc gacgttgtca ctgaagcggg aagggactgg ctgctattgg gcgaagtgcc
     1381 ggggcaggat ctcctgtcat ctcaccttgc tcctgccgag aaagtatcca tcatggctga
     1441 tgcaatgcgg cggctgcata cgcttgatcc ggctacctgc ccattcgacc accaagcgaa
     1501 acatcgcatc gagcgagcac gtactcggat ggaagccggt cttgtcgatc aggatgatct
     1561 ggacgaagag catcaggggc tcgcgccagc cgaactgttc gccaggctca aggcgcgcat
     1621 gcccgacggc gaggatctcg tcgtgaccca tggcgatgcc tgcttgccga atatcatggt
     1681 ggaaaatggc cgcttttctg gattcatcga ctgtggccgg ctgggtgtgg cggaccgcta
     1741 tcaggacata gcgttggcta cccgtgatat tgctgaagag cttggcggcg aatgggctga
     1801 ccgcttcctc gtgctttacg gtatcgccgc tcccgattcg cagcgcatcg ccttctatcg
     1861 ccttcttgac gagttcttcg gttccggagc tactaacttc agcctgctga agcaggctgg
     1921 agacgtggag gagaaccctg gaccttaccc ctacgacgtg cccgactacg ccggctaccc
     1981 atacgatgtt ccagattacg ctggaagcgg aggagtgcag gtggaaacca tctccccagg
     2041 agacgggcgc accttcccca agcgcggcca gacctgcgtg gtgcactaca ccgggatgct
     2101 tgaagatgga aagaaagttg attcctcccg ggacagaaac aagcccttta agtttatgct
     2161 aggcaagcag gaggtgatcc gaggctggga agaaggggtt gcccagatga gtgtgggtca
     2221 gagagccaaa ctgactatat ctccagatta tgcctatggt gccactgggc acccaggcat
     2281 catcccacca catgccactc tcgtcttcga tgtggagctt ctaaaactgg aaggtggagg
     2341 cgggagtgga ggtggaggat cgatggtgag caagggcgag gcagtgatca aggagttcat
     2401 gcggttcaag gtgcacatgg agggctccat gaacggccac gagttcgaga tcgagggcga
     2461 gggcgagggc cgcccctacg agggcaccca gaccgccaag ctgaaggtga ccaagggtgg
     2521 ccccctgccc ttctcctggg acatcctgtc ccctcagttc atgtacggct ccagggcctt
     2581 catcaagcac cccgccgaca tccccgacta ctataagcag tccttccccg agggcttcaa
     2641 gtgggagcgc gtgatgaact tcgaggacgg cggcgccgtg accgtgaccc aggacacctc
     2701 cctggaggac ggcaccctga tctacaaggt gaagctccgc ggcaccaact tccctcctga
     2761 cggccccgta atgcagaaga agacaatggg ctgggaagcg tccaccgagc ggttgtaccc
     2821 cgaggacggc gtgctgaagg gcgacattaa gatggccctg cgcctgaagg acggcggccg
     2881 ctacctggcg gacttcaaga ccacctacaa ggccaagaag cccgtgcaga tgcccggcgc
     2941 ctacaacgtg gaccgcaagt tggacatcac ctcccacaac gaggactaca ccgtggtgga
     3001 acagtacgaa cgctccgagg gccgccactc caccggcggc atggacgagc tgtacaaggg
     3061 tggcggtggc tcgggcggtg gtgggtcggg tggcggcgga tctggtacca atggggatat
     3121 gccccatgtc cccataacta cgcttgcggg gattgctagt cttacggacc gtaagtttgc
     3181 ataattttcc taagttcttt actttgctaa tactcatttt tagagacaaa aaattacctt
     3241 taatgtcaca tataacagaa aatatgtatt tgattagtgt ggggggagta gcaaaattaa
     3301 tgtttccacc taatacataa atttaatttc ttcatccttc tgtgaactcc taaagaaatg
     3361 atagtgtgat aatttttata aagaccttaa aaatcaataa ggactttaga aaaatgacac
     3421 aaagctttaa gagatgttaa aacttaaata aacatgggtt aataaacaaa actatggtct
     3481 tttttttaag aaagcgttta caaaaacagt acctgaaagt gtcctccaag aatgagaaat
     3541 tgatcgccca cattacctaa actgtagtgg tcctgatttt tttaatatca ggttgaattg
     3601 ttagttagaa tttgttaaca ggtatgagat atgtcatcac tatgagagcc cactttactc
     3661 tgaacactaa ggtattaaaa attattgtca atacttagaa atttagttaa tagaagtttt
     3721 aaggttcata ttttggtaga cacataacta ttcttttcct tgggtaatgg cacagagtct
     3781 gcccaagtgt ttgtccctat gtcatcctcc ttttagtata ggaatagaga taaaggaaag
     3841 gccagaaaag aaaaaacaaa atgaaaacat aaataccttt ttcttatagc agtatgtaag
     3901 atatggaact ttgcaataat ctatgaaaaa ataacttcca gaactgtttt caactgtgct
     3961 cagaatccct ccctgggttt tgtttttgtg tattttcagt cgagtgtaag acacttgtat
     4021 cactagaaag taggtggttg gattatccta aatctgcagg gaaactttga aacatgtttg
     4081 tttttgttac tcgttttaag gcaaaaacac aacctgtatg gatggaaaat tatatatgct
     4141 gctagacttc cctttatctt ttctgccttt tatctctgat atacctcaca tttttgatgc
     4201 ttatcttcct ggtaaactct gtgaagtatg gtaattatac tatggggtcg actagaaatt
     4261 aaccccaaaa catgatacct atattttagt tgggtttctt aaccttttgg caagtaaaca
     4321 attcctatta agtctactta cattaaatag tgggattgaa gccacaaaat actcatttgt
     4381 ttgtttgttt gtttgtttgc tgcttagagt agaatgggag aaaaaagaga actatttagg
     4441 aatttatgac aagaattttg tattgttctt caggaatgtt gtactctgag tattccacta
     4501 ctgtgagcta tttgtttcta tattcttaag cttttaaaat tgtattgcat atcagtataa
     4561 tgtgagtcag gtattgtttt tgacttatat gtctaagagt gctactgatc ttatagataa
     4621 gctactttct caccttatgt gtcaaagtca tgataataat aataaagttt tatttagtta
     4681 attaaaacaa tttttaagca tgaatataaa tcagctaggt accgggcccc ccctcgaggt
     4741 cgatcgacgg tatcgataag cttgatctag agcggccgcc accgcggtgg agctccagct
     4801 tttgttccct ttagtgaggg ttaattccga gcttggcgta atcatggtca tagctgtttc
     4861 ctgtgtgaaa ttgttatccg ctcacaattc cacacaacat acgagccgga agcataaagt
     4921 gtaaagcctg gggtgcctaa tgagtgagct aactcacatt aattgcgttg cgctcactgc
     4981 ccgctttcca gtcgggaaac ctgtcgtgcc agctgcatta atgaatcggc caacgcgcgg
     5041 ggagaggcgg tttgcgtatt gggcgctctt ccgcttcctc gctcactgac tcgctgcgct
     5101 cggtcgttcg gctgcggcga gcggtatcag ctcactcaaa ggcggtaata cggttatcca
     5161 cagaatcagg ggataacgca ggaaagaaca tgtgagcaaa aggccagcaa aaggccagga
     5221 accgtaaaaa ggccgcgttg ctggcgtttt tccataggct ccgcccccct gacgagcatc
     5281 acaaaaatcg acgctcaagt cagaggtggc gaaacccgac aggactataa agataccagg
     5341 cgtttccccc tggaagctcc ctcgtgcgct ctcctgttcc gaccctgccg cttaccggat
     5401 acctgtccgc ctttctccct tcgggaagcg tggcgctttc tcatagctca cgctgtaggt
     5461 atctcagttc ggtgtaggtc gttcgctcca agctgggctg tgtgcacgaa ccccccgttc
     5521 agcccgaccg ctgcgcctta tccggtaact atcgtcttga gtccaacccg gtaagacacg
     5581 acttatcgcc actggcagca gccactggta acaggattag cagagcgagg tatgtaggcg
     5641 gtgctacaga gttcttgaag tggtggccta actacggcta cactagaagg acagtatttg
     5701 gtatctgcgc tctgctgaag ccagttacct tcggaaaaag agttggtagc tcttgatccg
     5761 gcaaacaaac caccgctggt agcggtggtt tttttgtttg caagcagcag attacgcgca
     5821 gaaaaaaagg atctcaagaa gatcctttga tcttttctac ggggtctgac gctcagtgga
     5881 acgaaaactc acgttaaggg attttggtca tgagattatc aaaaaggatc ttcacctaga
     5941 tccttttaaa ttaaaaatga agttttaaat caatctaaag tatatatgag taaacttggt
     6001 ctgacagtta ccaatgctta atcagtgagg cacctatctc agcgatctgt ctatttcgtt
     6061 catccatagt tgcctgactc cccgtcgtgt agataactac gatacgggag ggcttaccat
     6121 ctggccccag tgctgcaatg ataccgcgag acccacgctc accggctcca gatttatcag
     6181 caataaacca gccagccgga agggccgagc gcagaagtgg tcctgcaact ttatccgcct
     6241 ccatccagtc tattaattgt tgccgggaag ctagagtaag tagttcgcca gttaatagtt
     6301 tgcgcaacgt tgttgccatt gctacaggca tcgtggtgtc acgctcgtcg tttggtatgg
     6361 cttcattcag ctccggttcc caacgatcaa ggcgagttac atgatccccc atgttgtgca
     6421 aaaaagcggt tagctccttc ggtcctccga tcgttgtcag aagtaagttg gccgcagtgt
     6481 tatcactcat ggttatggca gcactgcata attctcttac tgtcatgcca tccgtaagat
     6541 gcttttctgt gactggtgag tactcaacca agtcattctg agaatagtgt atgcggcgac
     6601 cgagttgctc ttgcccggcg tcaatacggg ataataccgc gccacatagc agaactttaa
     6661 aagtgctcat cattggaaaa cgttcttcgg ggcgaaaact ctcaaggatc ttaccgctgt
     6721 tgagatccag ttcgatgtaa cccactcgtg cacccaactg atcttcagca tcttttactt
     6781 tcaccagcgt ttctgggtga gcaaaaacag gaaggcaaaa tgccgcaaaa aagggaataa
     6841 gggcgacacg gaaatgttga atactcatac tcttcctttt tcaatattat tgaagcattt
     6901 atcagggtta ttgtctcatg agcggataca tatttgaatg tatttagaaa aataaacaaa
     6961 taggggttcc gcgcacattt ccccgaaaag tgccacctga cgtctaagaa accattatta
     7021 tcatgacatt aacctataaa aataggcgta tcacgaggcc ctttcgtctc gcgcgtttcg
     7081 gtgatgacgg tgaaaacctc tgacacatgc agctcccgga gacggtcaca gcttgtctgt
     7141 aagcggatgc cgggagcaga caagcccgtc agggcgcgtc agcgggtgtt ggcgggtgtc
     7201 ggggctggct taactatgcg gcatcagagc agattgtact gagagtgcac catatgcggt
     7261 gtgaaatacc gcacagatgc gtaaggagaa aataccgcat caggc
//
